Addgene plasmid #106114: pLenti_C_Myc_DDK_IRES_Puro_PRKRA_delta1
Purpose: Lentiviral expression of PRKRA delta1
Depositing lab: Thomas Tuschl. Depositing organization: Rockefeller University. Publication: The TIA1 RNA-Binding Protein Family Regulates EIF2AK2-Mediated Stress Response and Cell Cycle Progression. Meyer C, Garzia A, Mazzola M, Gerstberger S, Molina H, Tuschl T. Mol Cell. 2018 Feb 15;69(4):622-635.e6. doi: 10.1016/j.molcel.2018.01.011. PubMed 29429924.
Backbone
  Vector backbone: pLenti_C_Myc_DDK_IRES_Puro
  Vector type: Lentiviral
  Selectable markers: Puromycin
Growth in bacteria
  Bacterial resistance: Chloramphenicol, 25 μg/mL
  Growth temperature: 37°C
  Growth strain: NEB Stable
  Copy number: Unknown
Gene/Insert
  Gene/Insert name: PRKRA
  Species: H. sapiens (human)
  Mutation: AA 100-313
  Entrez Gene: PRKRA (a.k.a. DYT16, HSD14, PACT, RAX)
  Tag / fusion protein: myc (C terminal on backbone); DDK (FLAG) (C terminal on backbone)
  Cloning method: Restriction Enzyme; 5′ cloning site unknown (unknown if destroyed); 3′ cloning site unknown (unknown if destroyed)
Terms and licenses: Academic/Nonprofit Terms; Industry Terms: Not Available to Industry
How to cite: pLenti_C_Myc_DDK_IRES_Puro_PRKRA_delta1 was a gift from Thomas Tuschl (Addgene plasmid # 106114 ; http://n2t.net/addgene:106114 ; RRID:Addgene_106114)
