[The description below was written by a language model from this plasmid's Addgene catalogue record and pLannotate feature annotations shown in this document.]
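Description:
pLenti_C_Myc_DDK_IRES_Puro_PRKRA_delta1 is an HIV-1-derived lentiviral transfer plasmid (about 8.2 kb) for expressing an N-terminally truncated form of human PRKRA (also known as PACT or RAX), an activator of the kinase EIF2AK2/PKR. It replicates in E. coli from a high-copy ColE1/pUC-type origin and is selected with chloramphenicol through a cat gene driven by the AmpR (bla) promoter. A CMV enhancer/promoter placed upstream of a truncated 5' LTR drives transcription of the viral genome in packaging cells. That genome carries the Ψ packaging signal with adjoining gag sequence, the Rev response element for nuclear export of the unspliced RNA, and the cPPT/CTS element that aids nuclear import. A WPRE upstream of the 3' LTR, which is also annotated as truncated, enhances transcript stability and expression.

The payload is a bicistronic cassette driven by an internal CMV enhancer/promoter. The "delta1" insert retains amino acids 100-313 of PRKRA, removing the N-terminal portion of the protein, and is fused at its C terminus to backbone-encoded myc and DDK (FLAG) epitopes. The feature table detects only a FLAG-type fragment and does not annotate the myc tag. An EMCV IRES follows and directs translation of puromycin N-acetyltransferase from the same transcript, so puromycin-resistant transduced cells should also express the tagged protein. A single loxP site lies just downstream of the puromycin gene; the record does not state its purpose. The cloning sites used for the insert are not recorded. The construct serves for stable, selectable expression of this PRKRA deletion variant in mammalian cells. It was deposited with a study of TIA1-family RNA-binding proteins and the EIF2AK2-mediated stress response, where such a deletion mutant would be useful for domain mapping.
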