Features (pLannotate 1.2.2; 24 found; start..end, strand, type, name):
     31..83      -  misc_feature   bom (fragment): basis of mobility region from pBR322
    237..616     +  enhancer       CMV enhancer: human cytomegalovirus immediate early enhancer
    617..816     +  promoter       CMV promoter: human cytomegalovirus (CMV) immediate early promoter
    834..1014    +  LTR            5' LTR (truncated): truncated 5' long terminal repeat (LTR) from HIV-1
   1061..1186    +  misc_feature   HIV-1 Ψ: packaging signal of human immunodeficiency virus type 1
   1170..1508    +  CDS            HIV-1 gag (fragment): gag protein from human immunodeficiency virus 1; gag
   1683..1916    +  misc_feature   RRE: The Rev response element (RRE) of HIV-1 allows for Rev-dependent mRNA export from the nucleus to the cytoplasm.
   2293..2393    +  CDS            Rev (fragment): human immunodeficiency virus 1 (HIV-1) Rev protein; rev; enhances nuclear export of unspliced and incompletely spliced viral mRNAs
   2443..2560    +  misc_feature   cPPT/CTS: central polypurine tract and central termination sequence of HIV-1
   2643..3022    +  enhancer       CMV enhancer: human cytomegalovirus immediate early enhancer
   3024..3223    +  promoter       CMV promoter: human cytomegalovirus (CMV) immediate early promoter
   3265..3942    +  CDS            PRKRA (fragment): PRKRA_HUMAN - Also known as PACT, RAX. Experimental evidence at protein level: Swiss-Prot protein existence level 1. Activates EIF2AK2/PKR in the absence of double-stranded RNA (dsRNA), leading to phosphorylation of EIF2S1/EFI2-alpha and inhibition of translation and induction of apoptosis. Required for siRNA production by DICER1 and for subsequent siRNA-mediated post- transcriptional gene silencing. Does not seem to be required for processing of pre-miRNA to miRNA by DICER1. Promotes UBC9-p53/TP53 association and sumoylation and phosphorylation of p53/TP53 at 'Lys- 386' at 'Ser-392' respectiv
   4009..4033    +  CDS            3xFLAG (fragment): three tandem FLAG® epitope tags
   4177..4639    +  misc_feature   IRES: internal ribosome entry site (IRES) of the encephalomyocarditis virus (EMCV)
   4641..5240    +  CDS            PuroR: puromycin N-acetyltransferase; pac from Streptomyces alboniger; confers resistance to puromycin
   5270..5303    +  protein_bind   loxP: Cre-mediated recombination occurs in the 8-bp core sequence (GCATACAT). Cre recombinase
   5336..5359    +  misc_feature   MCS (fragment): pBluescript multiple cloning site
   5359..5947    +  misc_feature   WPRE: woodchuck hepatitis virus posttranscriptional regulatory element
   5948..5967    +  misc_feature   MCS (fragment): pBluescript multiple cloning site
   5969..6469    +  CDS            nef (fragment): NEF_HV1LA - Experimental evidence at protein level: Swiss-Prot protein existence level 1. Extracellular Nef protein targets CD4(+) T-lymphocytes for apoptosis by interacting with CXCR4 surface receptors. From Human immunodeficiency virus type 1 group M subtype B (isolate Lai) (HIV-1).
   6476..6656    +  LTR            5' LTR (truncated): truncated 5' long terminal repeat (LTR) from HIV-1
   6718..7306    -  rep_origin     ori: high-copy-number ColE1/pMB1/pBR322/pUC origin of replication
   7386..8042    -  CDS            cat: CAT_ECOLX - Experimental evidence at protein level: Swiss-Prot protein existence level 1. This enzyme is an effector of chloramphenicol resistance in bacteria. From Escherichia coli. This protein is used as a marker in many commonly used cloning vectors, such as pACYC184.
   8043..8147    -  promoter       AmpR promoter: bla
>Addgene plasmid #106114 | pLenti_C_Myc_DDK_IRES_Puro_PRKRA_delta1 | addgene full sequence | sequence record 203448 | Addgene NGS Result
GTCGACGGATCGGGAGATCTCCCGATCCCCTATGGTGCACTCTCAGTACAATCTGCTCTGATGCCGCATA
GTTAAGCCAGTATCTGCTCCCTGCTTGTGTGTTGGAGGTCGCTGAGTAGTGCGCGAGCAAAATTTAAGCT
ACAACAAGGCAAGGCTTGACCGACAATTGCATGAAGAATCTGCTTAGGGTTAGGCGTTTTGCGCTGCTTC
GCGATGTACGGGCCAGATATCGCGTTGACATTGATTATTGACTAGTTATTAATAGTAATCAATTACGGGG
TCATTAGTTCATAGCCCATATATGGAGTTCCGCGTTACATAACTTACGGTAAATGGCCCGCCTGGCTGAC
CGCCCAACGACCCCCGCCCATTGACGTCAATAATGACGTATGTTCCCATAGTAACGCCAATAGGGACTTT
CCATTGACGTCAATGGGTGGAGTATTTACGGTAAACTGCCCACTTGGCAGTACATCAAGTGTATCATATG
CCAAGTACGCCCCCTATTGACGTCAATGACGGTAAATGGCCCGCCTGGCATTATGCCCAGTACATGACCT
TATGGGACTTTCCTACTTGGCAGTACATCTACGTATTAGTCATCGCTATTACCATGGTGATGCGGTTTTG
GCAGTACATCAATGGGCGTGGATAGCGGTTTGACTCACGGGGATTTCCAAGTCTCCACCCCATTGACGTC
AATGGGAGTTTGTTTTGGCACCAAAATCAACGGGACTTTCCAAAATGTCGTAACAACTCCGCCCCATTGA
CGCAAATGGGCGGTAGGCGTGTACGGTGGGAGGTCTATATAAGCAGCGCGTTTTGCCTGTACTGGGTCTC
TCTGGTTAGACCAGATCTGAGCCTGGGAGCTCTCTGGCTAACTAGGGAACCCACTGCTTAAGCCTCAATA
AAGCTTGCCTTGAGTGCTTCAAGTAGTGTGTGCCCGTCTGTTGTGTGACTCTGGTAACTAGAGATCCCTC
AGACCCTTTTAGTCAGTGTGGAAAATCTCTAGCAGTGGCGCCCGAACAGGGACTTGAAAGCGAAAGGGAA
ACCAGAGGAGCTCTCTCGACGCAGGACTCGGCTTGCTGAAGCGCGCACGGCAAGAGGCGAGGGGCGGCGA
CTGGTGAGTACGCCAAAAATTTTGACTAGCGGAGGCTAGAAGGAGAGAGATGGGTGCGAGAGCGTCAGTA
TTAAGCGGGGGAGAATTAGATCGCGATGGGAAAAAATTCGGTTAAGGCCAGGGGGAAAGAAAAAATATAA
ATTAAAACATATAGTATGGGCAAGCAGGGAGCTAGAACGATTCGCAGTTAATCCTGGCCTGTTAGAAACA
TCAGAAGGCTGTAGACAAATACTGGGACAGCTACAACCATCCCTTCAGACAGGATCAGAAGAACTTAGAT
CATTATATAATACAGTAGCAACCCTCTATTGTGTGCATCAAAGGATAGAGATAAAAGACACCAAGGAAGC
TTTAGACAAGATAGAGGAAGAGCAAAACAAAAGTAAGACCACCGCACAGCAAGCGGCCGGCCGCTGATCT
TCAGACCTGGAGGAGGAGATATGAGGGACAATTGGAGAAGTGAATTATATAAATATAAAGTAGTAAAAAT
TGAACCATTAGGAGTAGCACCCACCAAGGCAAAGAGAAGAGTGGTGCAGAGAGAAAAAAGAGCAGTGGGA
ATAGGAGCTTTGTTCCTTGGGTTCTTGGGAGCAGCAGGAAGCACTATGGGCGCAGCGTCAATGACGCTGA
CGGTACAGGCCAGACAATTATTGTCTGGTATAGTGCAGCAGCAGAACAATTTGCTGAGGGCTATTGAGGC
GCAACAGCATCTGTTGCAACTCACAGTCTGGGGCATCAAGCAGCTCCAGGCAAGAATCCTGGCTGTGGAA
AGATACCTAAAGGATCAACAGCTCCTGGGGATTTGGGGTTGCTCTGGAAAACTCATTTGCACCACTGCTG
TGCCTTGGAATGCTAGTTGGAGTAATAAATCTCTGGAACAGATTTGGAATCACACGACCTGGATGGAGTG
GGACAGAGAAATTAACAATTACACAAGCTTAATACACTCCTTAATTGAAGAATCGCAAAACCAGCAAGAA
AAGAATGAACAAGAATTATTGGAATTAGATAAATGGGCAAGTTTGTGGAATTGGTTTAACATAACAAATT
GGCTGTGGTATATAAAATTATTCATAATGATAGTAGGAGGCTTGGTAGGTTTAAGAATAGTTTTTGCTGT
ACTTTCTATAGTGAATAGAGTTAGGCAGGGATATTCACCATTATCGTTTCAGACCCACCTCCCAACCCCG
AGGGGACCCGACAGGCCCGAAGGAATAGAAGAAGAAGGTGGAGAGAGAGACAGAGACAGATCCATTCGAT
TAGTGAACGGATCGGCACTGCGTGCGCCAATTCTGCAGACAAATGGCAGTATTCATCCACAATTTTAAAA
GAAAAGGGGGGATTGGGGGGTACAGTGCAGGGGAAAGAATAGTAGACATAATAGCAACAGACATACAAAC
TAAAGAATTACAAAAACAAATTACAAAAATTCAAAATTTTCGGGTTTATTACAGGGACAGCAGAGATCCA
GTTTGGTTAGTACCGGGCCCGCTCTAGACATGTCCAATATGACCGCCATGTTGACATTGATTATTGACTA
GTTATTAATAGTAATCAATTACGGGGTCATTAGTTCATAGCCCATATATGGAGTTCCGCGTTACATAACT
TACGGTAAATGGCCCGCCTGGCTGACCGCCCAACGACCCCCGCCCATTGACGTCAATAATGACGTATGTT
CCCATAGTAACGCCAATAGGGACTTTCCATTGACGTCAATGGGTGGAGTATTTACGGTAAACTGCCCACT
TGGCAGTACATCAAGTGTATCATATGCCAAGTCCGCCCCCTATTGACGTCAATGACGGTAAATGGCCCGC
CTGGCATTATGCCCAGTACATGACCTTACGGGACTTTCCTACTTGGCAGTACATCTACGTATTAGTCATC
GCTATTACCATGGTGATGCGGTTTTGGCAGTACACCAATGGGCGTGGATAGCGGTTTGACTCACGGGGAT
TTCCAAGTCTCCACCCCATTGACGTCAATGGGAGTTTGTTTTGGCACCAAAATCAACGGGACTTTCCAAA
ATGTCGTAATAACCCCGCCCCGTTGACGCAAATGGGCGGTAGGCGTGTACGGTGGGAGGTCTATATAAGC
AGAGCTCGTTTAGTGAACCGTCAGAATTTTGTAATACGACTCACTATAGGGCGGCCGGGAATTCGTCGAC
TGGATCCATGAAAGCCAATGCAAGTATTTGCTTTGCAGTTCCTGACCCCTTAATGCCTGACCCTTCCAAG
CAACCAAAGAACCAGCTTAATCCTATTGGTTCATTACAGGAATTGGCTATTCATCATGGCTGGAGACTTC
CTGAATATACCCTTTCCCAGGAGGGAGGACCTGCTCATAAGAGAGAATATACTACAATTTGCAGGCTAGA
GTCATTTATGGAAACTGGAAAGGGGGCATCAAAAAAGCAAGCCAAAAGGAATGCTGCTGAGAAATTTCTT
GCCAAATTTAGTAATATTTCTCCAGAGAACCACATTTCTTTAACAAATGTAGTAGGACATTCTTTAGGAT
GTACTTGGCATTCCTTGAGGAATTCTCCTGGTGAAAAGATCAACTTACTGAAAAGAAGCCTCCTTAGTAT
TCCAAATACAGATTACATCCAGCTGCTTAGTGAAATTGCCAAGGAACAAGGTTTTAATATAACATATTTG
GATATAGATGAACTGAGCGCCAATGGACAATATCAATGTCTTGCTGAACTGTCCACCAGCCCCATCACAG
TCTGTCATGGCTCCGGTATCTCCTGTGGCAATGCACAAAGTGATGCAGCTCACAATGCTTTGCAGTATTT
AAAGATAATAGCAGAAAGAAAGACGCGTACGCGGCCGCTCGAGCAGAAACTCATCTCAGAAGAGGATCTG
GCAGCAAATGATATCCTGGATTACAAGGATGACGACGATAAGGTTTAAACCTAGGCGTAGCGGCCGCAAA
TTCCGCCCCTCTCCCTCCCCCCCCCCTAACGTTACTGGCCGAAGCCGCTTGGAATAAGGCCGGTGTGCGT
TTGTCTATATGTTATTTTCCACCATATTGCCGTCTTTTGGCAATGTGAGGGCCCGGAAACCTGGCCCTGT
CTTCTTGACGAGCATTCCTAGGGGTCTTTCCCCTCTCGCCAAAGGAATGCAAGGTCTGTTGAATGTCGTG
AAGGAAGCAGTTCCTCTGGAAGCTTCTTGAAGACAAACAACGTCTGTAGCGACCCTTTGCAGGCAGCGGA
ACCCCCCACCTGGCGACAGGTGCCTCTGCGGCCAAAAGCCACGTGTATAAGATACACCTGCAAAGGCGGC
ACAACCCCAGTGCCACGTTGTGAGTTGGATAGTTGTGGAAAGAGTCAAATGGCTCTCCTCAAGCGTATTC
AACAAGGGGCTGAAGGATGCCCAGAAGGTACCCCATTGTATGGGATCTGATCTGGGGCCTCGGTGCACAT
GCTTTACATGTGTTTAGTCGAGGTTAAAAAAACGTCTAGGCCCCCCGAACCACGGGGACGTGGTTTTCCT
TTGAAAAACACGATGATAATATGACCGAGTACAAGCCCACGGTGCGCCTCGCCACCCGCGACGACGTCCC
CCGGGCAGTACGCACCCTCGCCGCCGCGTTCGCCGACTACCCCGCCACGCGCCACACCGTCGATCCAGAC
CGCCACATCGAGCGGGTCACCGAGCTGCAAGAACTCTTCCTCACGCGCGTCGGGCTCGACATCGGCAAGG
TGTGGGTCGCGGACGACGGCGCCGCGGTGGCGGTCTGGACCACGCCGGAGAGCGTCGAAGCGGGGGCGGT
GTTCGCCGAGATCGGCCCGCGCATGGCCGAGTTGAGCGGTTCCCGGCTGGCCGCGCAGCAACAGATGGAA
GGCCTCCTGGCGCCGCACCGGCCCAAGGAGCCCGCGTGGTTCCTGGCCACCGTCGGCGTCTCGCCCGACC
ACCAGGGCAAGGGTCTGGGCAGCGCCGTCGTGCTCCCCGGAGTGGAGGCGGCCGAGCGCGCCGGGGTGCC
CGCCTTCCTGGAGACCTCCGCGCCCCGCAACCTCCCCTTCTACGAGCGGCTCGGCTTCACCGTCACCGCC
GACGTCGAGGTGCCCGAAGGACCGCGCACCTGGTGCATGACCCGCAAGCCCGGTGCCTGATGTACAAGTA
GGATTCGTCGAGGGACCTAATAACTTCGTATAGCATACATTATACGAAGTTATACATGTTTAGGGGTTCC
GGTTCCACTAGGTACAATTCGATATCAAGCTTATCGATAATCAACCTCTGGATTACAAAATTTGTGAAAG
ATTGACTGGTATTCTTAACTATGTTGCTCCTTTTACGCTATGTGGATACGCTGCTTTAATGCCTTTGTAT
CATGCTATTGCTTCCCGTATGGCTTTCATTTTCTCCTCCTTGTATAAATCCTGGTTGCTGTCTCTTTATG
AGGAGTTGTGGCCCGTTGTCAGGCAACGTGGCGTGGTGTGCACTGTGTTTGCTGACGCAACCCCCACTGG
TTGGGGCATTGCCACCACCTGTCAGCTCCTTTCCGGGACTTTCGCTTTCCCCCTCCCTATTGCCACGGCG
GAACTCATCGCCGCCTGCCTTGCCCGCTGCTGGACAGGGGCTCGGCTGTTGGGCACTGACAATTCCGTGG
TGTTGTCGGGGAAATCATCGTCCTTTCCTTGGCTGCTCGCCTGTGTTGCCACCTGGATTCTGCGCGGGAC
GTCCTTCTGCTACGTCCCTTCGGCCCTCAATCCAGCGGACCTTCCTTCCCGCGGCCTGCTGCCGGCTCTG
CGGCCTCTTCCGCGTCTTCGCCTTCGCCCTCAGACGAGTCGGATCTCCCTTTGGGCCGCCTCCCCGCATC
GATACCGTCGACCTCGATCGAGACCTAGAAAAACATGGAGCAATCACAAGTAGCAATACAGCAGCTACCA
ATGCTGATTGTGCCTGGCTAGAAGCACAAGAGGAGGAGGAGGTGGGTTTTCCAGTCACACCTCAGGTACC
TTTAAGACCAATGACTTACAAGGCAGCTGTAGATCTTAGCCACTTTTTAAAAGAAAAGGGGGGACTGGAA
GGGCTAATTCACTCCCAACGAAGACAAGATATCCTTGATCTGTGGATCTACCACACACAAGGCTACTTCC
CTGATTGGCAGAACTACACACCAGGGCCAGGGATCAGATATCCACTGACCTTTGGATGGTGCTACAAGCT
AGTACCAGTTGAGCAAGAGAAGGTAGAAGAAGCCAATGAAGGAGAGAACACCCGCTTGTTACACCCTGTG
AGCCTGCATGGGATGGATGACCCGGAGAGAGAAGTATTAGAGTGGAGGTTTGACAGCCGCCTAGCATTTC
ATCACATGGCCCGAGAGCTGCATCCGGACTGTACTGGGTCTCTCTGGTTAGACCAGATCTGAGCCTGGGA
GCTCTCTGGCTAACTAGGGAACCCACTGCTTAAGCCTCAATAAAGCTTGCCTTGAGTGCTTCAAGTAGTG
TGTGCCCGTCTGTTGTGTGACTCTGGTAACTAGAGATCCCTCAGACCCTTTTAGTCAGTGTGGAAAATCT
CTAGCAGCATGTGAGCAAAAGGCCAGCAAAAGGCCAGGAACCGTAAAAAGGCCGCGTTGCTGGCGTTTTT
CCATAGGCTCCGCCCCCCTGACGAGCATCACAAAAATCGGCGCTCAAGTCAGAGGTGGCGAAACCCGACA
GGACTATAAAGATACCAGGCGTTTCCCCCTGGAAGCTCCCTCGTGCGCTCTCCTGTTCCGACCCTGCCGC
TTACCGGATACCTGTCCGCCTTTCTCCCTTCGGGAAGCGTGGCGCTTTCTCATAGCTCACGCTGTAGGTA
TCTCAGTTCGGTGTAGGTCGTTCGCTCCAAGCTGGGCTGTGTGCACGAACCCCCCGTTCAGCCCGACCGC
TGCGCCTTATCCGGTAACTATCGTCTTGAGTCCAACCCGGTAAGACACGACTTATCGCCACTGGCAGCAG
CCACTGGTAACAGGATTAGCAGAGCGAGGTATGTAGGCGGTGCTACAGAGTTCTTGAAGTGGTGGCCTAA
CTACGGCTACACTAGAAGAACAGTATTTGGTATCTGCGCTCTGCTGAAGCCAGTTACCTTCGGAAAAAGA
GTTGGTAGCTCTTGATCCGGCAAACAAACCACCGCTGGTAGCGGTGGTTTTTTTGTTTGCAAGCAGCAGA
TTACGCGCAGAAAAAAAGGATCTCAAGAAGATCCTTTGATCTTTTCTACGGGGTCTGACGCTCAGTGGAA
CGAAAACTCACGTTAAGGGATTTTGGTCATGATTACGCCCCGCCCTGCCACTCATCGCAGTACTGTTGTA
ATTCATTAAGCATTCTGCCGACATGGAAGCCATCACAAACGGCATGATGAACCTGAATCGCCAGCGGCAT
CAGCACCTTGTCGCCTTGCGTATAATATTTGCCCATGGTGAAAACGGGGGCGAAGAAGTTGTCCATATTG
GCCACGTTTAAATCAAAACTGGTGAAACTCACCCAGGGATTGGCTGAGACGAAAAACATATTCTCAATAA
ACCCTTTAGGGAAATAGGCCAGGTTTTCACCGTAACACGCCACATCTTGCGAATATATGTGTAGAAACTG
CCGGAAATCGTCGTGGTATTCACTCCAGAGCGATGAAAACGTTTCAGTTTGCTCATGGAAAACGGTGTAA
CAAGGGTGAACACTATCCCATATCACCAGCTCACCGTCTTTCATTGCCATACGGAACTCCGGATGAGCAT
TCATCAGGCGGGCAAGAATGTGAATAAAGGCCGGATAAAACTTGTGCTTATTTTTCTTTACGGTCTTTAA
AAAGGCCGTAATATCCAGCTGAACGGTCTGGTTATAGGTACATTGAGCAACTGACTGAAATGCCTCAAAA
TGTTCTTTACGATGCCATTGGGATATATCAACGGTGGTATATCCAGTGATTTTTTTCTCCATACTCTTCC
TTTTTCAATATTATTGAAGCATTTATCAGGGTTATTGTCTCATGAGCGGATACATATTTGAATGTATTTA
GAAAAATAAACAAATAGGGGTTCCGCGCACATTTCCCCGAAAAGTGCCACCTGAC
